Addgene plasmid #48386: pFUSB4_ACAG
Depositing lab: Stephen Ekker. Depositing organization: Mayo Foundation for Medical Education and Research. Publication: High Efficiency In Vivo Genome Engineering with a Simplified 15-RVD GoldyTALEN Design. Ma AC, Lee HB, Clark KJ, Ekker SC. PLoS One. 2013 May 29;8(5):e65259. doi: 10.1371/journal.pone.0065259. Print 2013. PubMed 23734242.
Backbone
  Vector backbone: pFUS_B4
  Vector type: Mammalian Expression, TALEN
Growth in bacteria
  Bacterial resistance: Spectinomycin, 50 μg/mL
  Growth temperature: 37°C
  Growth strain: Top10
  Copy number: Unknown
Gene/Insert
  Gene/Insert name: RVD sequence: NI HD NI NN
  Species: Synthetic
  Cloning method: Unknown
  Sequencing primers: 5′ ttgatgcctggcagttccct; 3′ cgaaccgaacaggcttatgt
Terms and licenses: Academic/Nonprofit Terms; Industry Terms: Not Available to Industry
Depositor comments: Plasmid was created using Golden Gate cloning.
How to cite: pFUSB4_ACAG was a gift from Stephen Ekker (Addgene plasmid # 48386 ; http://n2t.net/addgene:48386 ; RRID:Addgene_48386)
