[The description below was written by a language model from this plasmid's Addgene catalogue record and pLannotate feature annotations shown in this document.]
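Description:
pFUSB4_ACAG is a small (about 2.9 kb) intermediate array plasmid for Golden Gate assembly of TALENs, built on the pFUS_B4 backbone. It carries a pre-assembled synthetic block of four TAL effector repeats with the repeat-variable diresidues NI HD NI NN. Under the standard RVD code this block recognises the DNA bases A, C, A and G, which is where the plasmid name comes from. The depositor notes that it was made by Golden Gate cloning, and the associated work concerns a simplified 15-RVD GoldyTALEN design for in vivo genome engineering. A library of ready-made four-repeat blocks like this one would let users skip the first round of repeat assembly and combine pre-built arrays into a final TALEN scaffold. However, the record does not spell out the exact assembly scheme or which positions of the final array this block occupies.

The plasmid is propagated in E. coli from a high-copy ColE1/pUC-type origin. Selection is with spectinomycin through the aadA (SmR) aminoglycoside adenylyltransferase gene, which sits downstream of a class 1 integron Pc promoter fragment and a short remnant of a gentamicin resistance gene. The automated annotation also finds rrnB T1 and T2 terminators and small lacZα and lacI fragments. The lacZα remnant is consistent with a blue/white screening cassette having been replaced by the repeat array. The TAL repeats themselves are not annotated in the feature table, and presumably lie in the unannotated region between the lacZα fragment and the resistance cassette. Although the catalogue lists the plasmid as a mammalian expression vector, no eukaryotic promoter, nuclease domain or polyadenylation signal is annotated, so it functions as a cloning intermediate rather than an expression construct.
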