Features (pLannotate 1.2.2; 8 found; start..end, strand, type, name):
      3..39      -  CDS            lacZα (fragment): LacZα fragment of β-galactosidase; lacZ fragment
    596..619     +  promoter       Pc promoter (fragment): intI1 (promoter lies within the coding sequence); class 1 integron promoter
    795..851     +  CDS            GmR (fragment): gentamycin acetyltransferase; aacC1; confers resistance to gentamycin
    858..1649    +  CDS            SmR: aminoglycoside adenylyltransferase (Murphy, 1985); aadA; confers resistance to spectinomycin and streptomycin
   1742..2330    +  rep_origin     ori: high-copy-number ColE1/pMB1/pBR322/pUC origin of replication
   2513..2605    +  CDS            lacI (fragment): lac repressor; lacI; The lac repressor binds to the lac operator to inhibit transcription in E. coli. This inhibition can be relieved by adding lactose or isopropyl-β-D-thiogalactopyranoside (IPTG).
   2660..2687    -  terminator     rrnB T2 terminator: transcription terminator T2 from the E. coli rrnB gene
   2819..2862    +  terminator     rrnB T1 terminator: Escherichia coli rrnB; transcription terminator T1 from the E. coli rrnB gene
>Addgene plasmid #48386 | pFUSB4_ACAG | depositor full sequence | sequence record 70086 | Full Sequence
ATGTTTTCCCAGTCACGACGTTGTAAAACGACGGCCAGTCTTAAGCGTCTCATGGCCTGACCCCGGACCA
AGTGGTGGCCTATCGCCAGCAACATTGGCGGCAAGCAAGCGCTCGAAACGGTGCAGCGGCTGTTGCCGGT
GCTGTGCCAGGACCATGGCCTGACTCCGGACCAAGTGGTGGCTATCGCCAGCCACGATGGCGGCAAGCAA
GCGCTCGAAACGGTGCAGCGGCTGTTGCCGGTGCTGTGCCAGGACCATGGCCTGACCCCGGACCAAGTGG
TGGCTATCGCCAGCAACATTGGCGGCAAGCAAGCGCTCGAAACGGTGCAGCGGCTGTTGCCGGTGCTGTG
CCAGGACCATGGCCTGACCCCGGACCAAGTGGTGGCTATCGCCAGCAACAATGGCGGCAAGCAAGCGCTC
GAAACGGTGCAGCGGCTGTTGCCGGTGCTGTGCCAGGACCATGGCCTGACCCCGGACCAAGTGGTGGCTA
TCGAGACGTCTAGACCAGCCAGGACAGAAATGCCTCGACTTCGCTGCTACCCAAGGTTGCCGGGTGACGC
ACACCGTGGAAACGGATGAAGGCACGAACCCAGTGGACATAAGCCTGTTCGGTTCGTAAGCTGTAATGCA
AGTAGCGTATGCGCTCACGCAACTGGTCCAGAACCTTGACCGAACGCAGCGGTGGTAACGGCGCAGTGGC
GGTTTTCATGGCTTGTTATGACTGTTTTTTTGGGGTACAGTCTATGCCTCGGGCATCCAAGCAGCAAGCG
CGTTACGCCGTGGGTCGATGTTTGATGTTATGGAGCAGCAACGATGTTACGCAGCAGGGCAGTCGCCCTA
AAACAAAGTTAAACATTATGAGGGAAGCGGTGATCGCCGAAGTATCGACTCAACTATCAGAGGTAGTTGG
CGTCATCGAGCGCCATCTCGAACCGACGTTGCTGGCCGTACATTTGTACGGCTCCGCAGTGGATGGCGGC
CTGAAGCCACACAGTGATATTGATTTGCTGGTTACGGTGACCGTAAGGCTTGATGAAACAACGCGGCGAG
CTTTGATCAACGACCTTTTGGAAACTTCGGCTTCCCCTGGAGAGAGCGAGATTCTCCGCGCTGTAGAAGT
CACCATTGTTGTGCACGACGACATCATTCCGTGGCGTTATCCAGCTAAGCGCGAACTGCAATTTGGAGAA
TGGCAGCGCAATGACATTCTTGCAGGTATCTTCGAGCCAGCCACGATCGACATTGATCTGGCTATCTTGC
TGACAAAAGCAAGAGAACATAGCGTTGCCTTGGTAGGTCCAGCGGCGGAGGAACTCTTTGATCCGGTTCC
TGAACAGGATCTATTTGAGGCGCTAAATGAAACCTTAACGCTATGGAACTCGCCGCCCGACTGGGCTGGC
GATGAGCGAAATGTAGTGCTTACGTTGTCCCGCATTTGGTACAGCGCAGTAACCGGCAAAATCGCGCCGA
AGGATGTCGCTGCCGACTGGGCAATGGAGCGCCTGCCGGCCCAGTATCAGCCCGTCATACTTGAAGCTAG
ACAGGCTTATCTTGGACAAGAAGAAGATCGCTTGGCCTCGCGCGCAGATCAGTTGGAAGAATTTGTCCAC
TACGTGAAAGGCGAGATCACCAAGGTAGTCGGCAAATAACCCTCGAGCCACCCATGACCAAAATCCCTTA
ACGTGAGTTACGCGTCGTTCCACTGAGCGTCAGACCCCGTAGAAAAGATCAAAGGATCTTCTTGAGATCC
TTTTTTTCTGCGCGTAATCTGCTGCTTGCAAACAAAAAAACCACCGCTACCAGCGGTGGTTTGTTTGCCG
GATCAAGAGCTACCAACTCTTTTTCCGAAGGTAACTGGCTTCAGCAGAGCGCAGATACCAAATACTGTCC
TTCTAGTGTAGCCGTAGTTAGGCCACCACTTCAAGAACTCTGTAGCACCGCCTACATACCTCGCTCTGCT
AATCCTGTTACCAGTGGCTGCTGCCAGTGGCGATAAGTCGTGTCTTACCGGGTTGGACTCAAGACGATAG
TTACCGGATAAGGCGCAGCGGTCGGGCTGAACGGGGGGTTCGTGCACACAGCCCAGCTTGGAGCGAACGA
CCTACACCGAACTGAGATACCTACAGCGTGAGCATTGAGAAAGCGCCACGCTTCCCGAAGGGAGAAAGGC
GGACAGGTATCCGGTAAGCGGCAGGGTCGGAACAGGAGAGCGCACGAGGGAGCTTCCAGGGGGAAACGCC
TGGTATCTTTATAGTCCTGTCGGGTTTCGCCACCTCTGACTTGAGCGTCGATTTTTGTGATGCTCGTCAG
GGGGGCGGAGCCTATGGAAAAACGCCAGCAACGCGGCCTTTTTACGGTTCCTGGCCTTTTGCTGGCCTTT
TGCTCACATGTTCTTTCCTGCGTTATCCCCTGATTCTGTGGATAACCGTATTACCGCCTTTGAGTGAGCT
GATACCGCTCGCCGCAGCCGAACGACCGAGCGCAGCGAGTCAGTGAGCGAGGAAGCGGAAGAGCGCCCAA
TACGCAAACCGCCTCTCCCCGCGCGTTGGCCGATTCATTAATGCAGCTGGCACGACAGGTTTCCCGACTG
GAAAGCGGGCAGTGAGCGCAACGCAATTAATACGCGTACCGCTAGCCAGGAAGAGTTTGTAGAAACGCAA
AAAGGCCATCCGTCAGGATGGCCTTCTGCTTAGTTTGATGCCTGGCAGTTTATGGCGGGCGTCCTGCCCG
CCACCCTCCGGGCCGTTGCTTCACAACGTTCAAATCCGCTCCCGGCGGATTTGTCCTACTCAGGAGAGCG
TTCACCGACAAACAACAGATAAAACGAAAGGCCCAGTCTTCCGACTGAGCCTTTCGTTTTATTTGATGCC
TGGCAGTTCCCTACTCTCGCGTTAACGCTAGCATGG
