>Addgene plasmid #48386 | pFUSB4_ACAG | addgene partial sequence | sequence record 70777 | pCR8_F1 5'-ttgatgcctggcagttccct-3'
GTCACGACGTTGTAAAACGACGGCCAGTCTTAAGCGTCTCATGGCCTGACCCCGGACCAAGTGGTGGCTA
TCGCCAGCAACATTGGCGGCAAGCAAGCGCTCGAAACGGTGCAGCGGCTGTTGCCGGTGCTGTGCCAGGA
CCATGGCCTGACTCCGGACCAAGTGGTGGCTATCGCCAGCCACGATGGCGGCAAGCAAGCGCTCGAAACG
GTGCAGCGGCTGTTGCCGGTGCTGTGCCAGGACCATGGCCTGACCCCGGACCAAGTGGTGGCTATCGCCA
GCAACATTGGCGGCAAGCAAGCGCTCGAAACGGTGCAGCGGCTGTTGCCGGTGCTGTGCCAGGACCATGG
CCTGACCCCGGACCAAGTGGTGGCTATCGCCAGCAACAATGGCGGCAAGCAAGCGCTCGAAACGGTGCAG
CGGCTGTTGCCGGTGCTGTGCCAGGACCATGGCCTGACCCCGGACCAAGTGGTGGCTATCGAGACGTCTA
GACCAGCCAGGACAGAAATGCCTCGACTTCGCTGCTACCCAAGGTTGCCGGGTGACGCACACCGTGGAAA
CGGATGAAGGCACGAACCCAGTGGACATAAGCCTGTTCGGTTCGTAAGCTGTAATGCAAGTAGCGTATGC
GCTCACGCAACTGGTCCAGAACCTTGACCGAACGCAGCGGTGGTAACGGCGCAGTGGCGGTTTTCATGGC
TTGTTATGACTGTTTTTTTGGGGTACAGTCTATGCCTCGGGCATCCAAGCAGCAAGCGCGTTACGCCGTG
GGTCGATGTTTGATGTTATGGAGCAGCAACGATGTTACGCAGCAGGGCAGTCGCCCTAAAACAAAGTTAA
ACATTATGAGGGAAGCGGTGATCGCCGAAGTATCGACTCAACTATCAGA
